>Addgene plasmid #100652 | YCe3760 HC_Kan_conn_L-M | addgene full sequence | sequence record 192767 | Addgene NGS Result
ACGTCTCGCGTCTATGATGAGGATGTTGGTGGAGAGCATGTGGAGGAAGTGGATAGGGAAGGTTGTAGAG
TAGATCCGGTTGAAGTGATGAGGATAGGAGGAGGTCACCGAGACGAAACGAATTCTCTAGATATCGCTCA
ATACTGACCATTTAAATCATACCTGACCTCCATAGCAGAAAGTCAAAAGCCTCCGACCGGAGGCTTTTGA
CTTGATCGGCACGTAAGAGGTTCCAACTTTCACCATAATGAAATAAGATCACTACCGGGCGTATTTTTTG
AGTTATCGAGATTTTCAGGAGCTAAGGAAGCTAAAATGAGCCATATTCAACGGGAAACGTCTTGCTCGAG
GCCGCGATTAAATTCCAACATGGATGCTGATTTATATGGGTATAAATGGGCTCGCGATAATGTCGGGCAA
TCAGGTGCGACAATCTATCGATTGTATGGGAAGCCCGATGCGCCAGAGTTGTTTCTGAAACATGGCAAAG
GTAGCGTTGCCAATGATGTTACAGATGAGATGGTCAGGCTAAACTGGCTGACGGAATTTATGCCTCTTCC
GACCATCAAGCATTTTATCCGTACTCCTGATGATGCATGGTTACTCACCACTGCGATCCCAGGGAAAACA
GCATTCCAGGTATTAGAAGAATATCCTGATTCAGGTGAAAATATTGTTGATGCGCTGGCAGTGTTCCTGC
GCCGGTTGCATTCGATTCCTGTTTGTAATTGTCCTTTTAACGGCGATCGCGTATTTCGTCTCGCTCAGGC
GCAATCACGAATGAATAACGGTTTGGTTGGTGCGAGTGATTTTGATGACGAGCGTAATGGCTGGCCTGTT
GAACAAGTCTGGAAAGAAATGCATAAGCTTTTGCCATTCTCACCGGATTCAGTCGTCACTCATGGTGATT
TCTCACTTGATAACCTTATTTTTGACGAGGGGAAATTAATAGGTTGTATTGATGTTGGACGAGTCGGAAT
CGCAGACCGATACCAGGATCTTGCCATCCTATGGAACTGCCTCGGTGAGTTTTCTCCTTCATTACAGAAA
CGGCTTTTTCAAAAATATGGTATTGATAATCCTGATATGAATAAATTGCAGTTTCACTTGATGCTCGATG
AGTTTTTCTGAGGGCCCAAATGTAATCACCTGGCTCACCTTCGGGTGGGCCTTTCTGCGTTGCTGGCGTT
TTTCCATAGGCTCCGCCCCCCTGACGAGCATCACAAAAATCGATGCTCAAGTCAGAGGTGGCGAAACCCG
ACAGGACTATAAAGATACCAGGCGTTTCCCCCTGGAAGCTCCCTCGTGCGCTCTCCTGTTCCGACCCTGC
CGCTTACCGGATACCTGTCCGCCTTTCTCCCTTCGGGAAGCGTGGCGCTTTCTCATAGCTCACGCTGTAG
GTATCTCAGTTCGGTGTAGGTCGTTCGCTCCAAGCTGGGCTGTGTGCACGAACCCCCCGTTCAGCCCGAC
CGCTGCGCCTTATCCGGTAACTATCGTCTTGAGTCCAACCCGGTAAGACACGACTTATCGCCACTGGCAG
CAGCCACTGGTAACAGGATTAGCAGAGCGAGGTATGTAGGCGGTGCTACAGAGTTCTTGAAGTGGTGGCC
TAACTACGGCTACACTAGAAGAACAGTATTTGGTATCTGCGCTCTGCTGAAGCCAGTTACCTCGGAAAAA
GAGTTGGTAGCTCTTGATCCGGCAAACAAACCACCGCTGGTAGCGGTGGTTTTTTTGTTTGCAAGCAGCA
GATTACGCGCAGAAAAAAAGGATCTCAAGAAGATCCTTTGATTTTCTACCGAAGAAAGGCCCACCCGTGA
AGGTGAGCCAGTGAGTTGATTGCAGTCCAGTTACGCTGGAGTCTGAGGCTCGTCCTGAATGATATCAAGC
TTGAATTCGTT
Features (pLannotate 1.2.2; 6 found; start..end, strand, type, name):
    181..212     +  terminator     tonB terminator: bidirectional E. coli tonB-P14 transcription terminator
    213..315     +  promoter       cat promoter: promoter of the E. coli cat gene encoding chloramphenicol acetyltransferase
    316..1129    +  CDS            KanR (fragment): aminoglycoside phosphotransferase; aph(3')-Ia; confers resistance to kanamycin in bacteria or G418 (Geneticin®) in eukaryotes
   1152..1179    +  terminator     T7Te terminator: phage T7 early transcription terminator
   1191..1778    -  rep_origin     ori: high-copy-number ColE1/pMB1/pBR322/pUC origin of replication
   1800..1829    -  terminator     T3Te terminator: phage T3 early transcription terminator
