[The description below was written by a language model from this plasmid's Addgene catalogue record and pLannotate feature annotations shown in this document.]
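Description:
YCe3760 HC_Kan_conn_L-M is a small (about 1.9 kb) synthetic-biology part plasmid from the EMMA (Extensible Mammalian Modular Assembly) toolkit, built on the pSMART HC_Kan backbone. It is maintained in E. coli as a high-copy plasmid through a ColE1/pUC-type origin of replication and is selected with kanamycin. Resistance comes from an aph(3')-Ia aminoglycoside phosphotransferase gene, which the annotation places directly downstream of a cat gene promoter. The annotated features are otherwise all backbone elements. Transcription terminators (tonB, T7 early and T3 early) flank the resistance cassette and the origin, an arrangement that insulates the cloning region from transcription reading in or out of the vector and so helps keep inserts stable.

The payload is the "L-M" assembly connector, a synthetic DNA element that the depositor describes as having no biological function. Its role is purely structural: EMMA builds mammalian expression vectors from an ordered series of standardized part positions, and when a design leaves a position empty, a connector bridges the gap so the neighbouring parts can still be joined. This connector links parts placed in positions 11 and 13, standing in for the skipped position between them. The connector itself is not picked up as a feature in the automated annotation, presumably lying in the unannotated remainder of the plasmid, and the record does not state its length or the restriction sites used to clone or release it. The plasmid carries no promoter, coding sequence or reporter intended for mammalian cells, and serves only as a source of this spacer during modular assembly.
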