Addgene plasmid #100652: YCe3760 HC_Kan_conn_L-M
Purpose: EMMA toolkit Assembly connector L-M
Depositing lab: Yizhi Cai. Depositing organization: University of Edinburgh. Publication: EMMA: An Extensible Mammalian Modular Assembly Toolkit for the Rapid Design and Production of Diverse Expression Vectors. Martella A, Matjusaitis M, Auxillos J, Pollard SM, Cai Y. ACS Synth Biol. 2017 Apr 24. doi: 10.1021/acssynbio.7b00016. PubMed 28418644.
Backbone
  Vector backbone: pSMART HC_Kan
  Vector type: Synthetic Biology
Growth in bacteria
  Bacterial resistance: Kanamycin, 50 μg/mL
  Growth temperature: 37°C
  Growth strain: DH5alpha
  Copy number: High Copy
Gene/Insert
  Gene/Insert name: EMMA toolkit Assembly connector L-M
  Species: Synthetic
  Cloning method: Restriction Enzyme; 5′ cloning site Unknown (unknown if destroyed); 3′ cloning site Unknown (unknown if destroyed)
Terms and licenses: Academic/Nonprofit Terms; Industry Terms: Not Available to Industry
Depositor comments: DNA element with no function. It is used as a bridge to connect parts placed in position 11 and 13 of EMMA platform.
How to cite: YCe3760 HC_Kan_conn_L-M was a gift from Yizhi Cai (Addgene plasmid # 100652 ; http://n2t.net/addgene:100652 ; RRID:Addgene_100652)
